>Addgene plasmid #83767 | MSCV-6NBC-GFP-PGK-Puro-Barcode90 | depositor full sequence | sequence record 159966 | Full Sequence
TGAAAGACCCCACCTGTAGGTTTGGCAAGCTAGCTTAAGTAACGCCATTTTGCAAGGCATGGAAAATACA
TAACTGAGAATAGAGAAGTTCAGATCAAGGTTAGGAACAGAGAGACAGCAGAATATGGGCCAAACAGGAT
ATCTGTGGTAAGCAGTTCCTGCCCCGGCTCAGGGCCAAGAACAGATGGTCCCCAGATGCGGTCCCGCCCT
CAGCAGTTTCTAGAGAACCATCAGATGTTTCCAGGGTGCCCCAAGGACCTGAAATGACCCTGTGCCTTAT
TTGAACTAACCAATCAGTTCGCTTCTCGCTTCTGTTCGCGCGCTTCTGCTCCCCGAGCTCAATAAAAGAG
CCCACAACCCCTCACTCGGCGCGCCAGTCCTCCGATAGACTGCGTCGCCCGGGTACCCGTATTCCCAATA
AAGCCTCTTGCTGTTTGCATCCGAATCGTGGACTCGCTGATCCTTGGGAGGGTCTCCTCAGATTGATTGA
CTGCCCACCTCGGGGGTCTTTCATTTGGAGGTTCCACCGAGATTTGGAGACCCCTGCCCAGGGACCACCG
ACCCCCCCGCCGGGAGGTAAGCTGGCCAGCGGTCGTTTCGTGTCTGTCTCTGTCTTTGTGCGTGTTTGTG
CCGGCATCTAATGTTTGCGCCTGCGTCTGTACTAGTTAGCTAACTAGCTCTGTATCTGGCGGACCCGTGG
TGGAACTGACGAGTTCTGAACACCCGGCCGCAACCCTGGGAGACGTCCCAGGGACTTTGGGGGCCGTTTT
TGTGGCCCGACCTGAGGAAGGGAGTCGATGTGGAATCCGACCCCGTCAGGATATGTGGTTCTGGTAGGAG
ACGAGAACCTAAAACAGTTCCCGCCTCCGTCTGAATTTTTGCTTTCGGTTTGGAACCGAAGCCGCGCGTC
TTGTCTGCTGCAGCGCTGCAGCATCGTTCTGTGTTGTCTCTGTCTGACTGTGTTTCTGTATTTGTCTGAA
AATTAGGGCCAGACTGTTACCACTCCCTTAAGTTTGACCTTAGGTCACTGGAAAGATGTCGAGCGGATCG
CTCACAACCAGTCGGTAGATGTCAAGAAGAGACGTTGGGTTACCTTCTGCTCTGCAGAATGGCCAACCTT
TAACGTCGGATGGCCGCGAGACGGCACCTTTAACCGAGACCTCATCACCCAGGTTAAGATCAAGGTCTTT
TCACCTGGCCCGCATGGACACCCAGACCAGGTCCCCTACATCGTGACCTGGGAAGCCTTGGCTTTTGACC
CCCCTCCCTGGGTCAAGCCCTTTGTACACCCTAAGCCTCCGCCTCCTCTTCCTCCATCCGCCCCGTCTCT
CCCCCTTGAACCTCCTCGTTCGACCCCGCCTCGATCCTCCCTTTATCCAGCCCTCACTCCTTCTCTAGGC
GCCGGAATTAGATCCNNNNNNCCACCATGGTGAGCAAGGGCGAGGAGCTGTTCACCGGGGTGGTGCCCAT
CCTGGTCGAGCTGGACGGCGACGTAAACGGCCACAAGTTCAGCGTGTCCGGCGAGGGCGAGGGCGATGCC
ACCTACGGCAAGCTGACCCTGAAGTTCATCTGCACCACCGGCAAGCTGCCCGTGCCCTGGCCCACCCTCG
TGACCACCCTGACCTACGGCGTGCAGTGCTTCAGCCGCTACCCCGACCACATGAAGCAGCACGACTTCTT
CAAGTCCGCCATGCCCGAAGGCTACGTCCAGGAGCGCACCATCTTCTTCAAGGACGACGGCAACTACAAG
ACCCGCGCCGAGGTGAAGTTCGAGGGCGACACCCTGGTGAACCGCATCGAGCTGAAGGGCATCGACTTCA
AGGAGGACGGCAACATCCTGGGGCACAAGCTGGAGTACAACTACAACAGCCACAACGTCTATATCATGGC
CGACAAGCAGAAGAACGGCATCAAGGTGAACTTCAAGATCCGCCACAACATCGAGGACGGCAGCGTGCAG
CTCGCCGACCACTACCAGCAGAACACCCCCATCGGCGACGGCCCCGTGCTGCTGCCCGACAACCACTACC
TGAGCACCCAGTCCGCCCTGAGCAAAGACCCCAACGAGAAGCGCGATCACATGGTCCTGCTGGAGTTCGT
GACCGCCGCCGGGATCACTCTCGGCATGGACGAGCTGTACAAGTAGCGGAGAATTCTACCGGGTAGGGGA
GGCGCTTTTCCCAAGGCAGTCTGGAGCATGCGCTTTAGCAGCCCCGCTGGGCACTTGGCGCTACACAAGT
GGCCTCTGGCCTCGCACACATTCCACATCCACCGGTAGGCGCCAACCGGCTCCGTTCTTTGGTGGCCCCT
TCGCGCCACCTTCTACTCCTCCCCTAGTCAGGAAGTTCCCCCCCGCCCCGCAGCTCGCGTCGTGCAGGAC
GTGACAAATGGAAGTAGCACGTCTCACTAGTCTCGTGCAGATGGACAGCACCGCTGAGCAATGGAAGCGG
GTAGGCCTTTGGGGCAGCGGCCAATAGCAGCTTTGCTCCTTCGCTTTCTGGGCTCAGAGGCTGGGAAGGG
GTGGGTCCGGGGGCGGGCTCAGGGGCGGGCTCAGGGGCGGGGCGGGCGCCCGAAGGTCCTCCGGAGGCCC
GGCATTCTGCACGCTTCAAAAGCGCACGTCTGCCGCGCTGTTCTCCTCTTCCTCATCTCCGGGCCTTTCG
ACCTGCAGCCCAAGCTTACCATGACCGAGTACAAGCCCACGGTGCGCCTCGCCACCCGCGACGACGTCCC
CAGGGCCGTACGCACCCTCGCCGCCGCGTTCGCCGACTACCCCGCCACGCGCCACACCGTCGATCCGGAC
CGCCACATCGAGCGGGTCACCGAGCTGCAAGAACTCTTCCTCACGCGCGTCGGGCTCGACATCGGCAAGG
TGTGGGTCGCGGACGACGGCGCCGCGGTGGCGGTCTGGACCACGCCGGAGAGCGTCGAAGCGGGGGCGGT
GTTCGCCGAGATCGGCCCGCGCATGGCCGAGTTGAGCGGTTCCCGGCTGGCCGCGCAGCAACAGATGGAA
GGCCTCCTGGCGCCGCACCGGCCCAAGGAGCCCGCGTGGTTCCTGGCCACCGTCGGCGTCTCGCCCGACC
ACCAGGGCAAGGGTCTGGGCAGCGCCGTCGTGCTCCCCGGAGTGGAGGCGGCCGAGCGCGCCGGGGTGCC
CGCCTTCCTGGAGACCTCCGCGCCCCGCAACCTCCCCTTCTACGAGCGGCTCGGCTTCACCGTCACCGCC
GACGTCGAGGTGCCCGAAGGACCGCGCACCTGGTGCATGACCCGCAAGCCCGGTGCCTGACGCCCGCCCC
ACGACCCGCAGCGCCCGACCGAAAGGAGCGCACGACCCCATGCATCGATAAAATAAAAGATTTTATTTAG
TCTCCAGAAAAAGGGGGGAATGAAAGACCCCACCTGTAGGTTTGGCAAGCTAGCTTAAGTAACGCCATTT
TGCAAGGCATGGAAAATACATAACTGAGAATAGAGAAGTTCAGATCAAGGTTAGGAACAGAGAGACAGCA
GAATATGGGCCAAACAGGATATCTGTGGTAAGCAGTTCCTGCCCCGGCTCAGGGCCAAGAACAGATGGTC
CCCAGATGCGGTCCCGCCCTCAGCAGTTTCTAGAGAACCATCAGATGTTTCCAGGGTGCCCCAAGGACCT
GAAATGACCCTGTGCCTTATTTGAACTAACCAATCAGTTCGCTTCTCGCTTCTGTTCGCGCGCTTCTGCT
CCCCGAGCTCAATAAAAGAGCCCACAACCCCTCACTCGGCGCGCCAGTCCTCCGATAGACTGCGTCGCCC
GGGTACCCGTGTATCCAATAAACCCTCTTGCAGTTGCATCCGACTTGTGGTCTCGCTGTTCCTTGGGAGG
GTCTCCTCTGAGTGATTGACTACCCGTCAGCGGGGGTCTTTCATGGGTAACAGTTTCTTGAAGTTGGAGA
ACAACATTCTGAGGGTAGGAGTCGAATATTAAGTAATCCTGACTCAATTAGCCACTGTTTTGAATCCACA
TACTCCAATACTCCTGAAATAGTTCATTATGGACAGCGCAGAAGAGCTGGGGAGAATTAATTCGTAATCA
TGGTCATAGCTGTTTCCTGTGTGAAATTGTTATCCGCTCACAATTCCACACAACATACGAGCCGGAAGCA
TAAAGTGTAAAGCCTGGGGTGCCTAATGAGTGAGCTAACTCACATTAATTGCGTTGCGCTCACTGCCCGC
TTTCCAGTCGGGAAACCTGTCGTGCCAGCTGCATTAATGAATCGGCCAACGCGCGGGGAGAGGCGGTTTG
CGTATTGGGCGCTCTTCCGCTTCCTCGCTCACTGACTCGCTGCGCTCGGTCGTTCGGCTGCGGCGAGCGG
TATCAGCTCACTCAAAGGCGGTAATACGGTTATCCACAGAATCAGGGGATAACGCAGGAAAGAACATGTG
AGCAAAAGGCCAGCAAAAGGCCAGGAACCGTAAAAAGGCCGCGTTGCTGGCGTTTTTCCATAGGCTCCGC
CCCCCTGACGAGCATCACAAAAATCGACGCTCAAGTCAGAGGTGGCGAAACCCGACAGGACTATAAAGAT
ACCAGGCGTTTCCCCCTGGAAGCTCCCTCGTGCGCTCTCCTGTTCCGACCCTGCCGCTTACCGGATACCT
GTCCGCCTTTCTCCCTTCGGGAAGCGTGGCGCTTTCTCATAGCTCACGCTGTAGGTATCTCAGTTCGGTG
TAGGTCGTTCGCTCCAAGCTGGGCTGTGTGCACGAACCCCCCGTTCAGCCCGACCGCTGCGCCTTATCCG
GTAACTATCGTCTTGAGTCCAACCCGGTAAGACACGACTTATCGCCACTGGCAGCAGCCACTGGTAACAG
GATTAGCAGAGCGAGGTATGTAGGCGGTGCTACAGAGTTCTTGAAGTGGTGGCCTAACTACGGCTACACT
AGAAGGACAGTATTTGGTATCTGCGCTCTGCTGAAGCCAGTTACCTTCGGAAAAAGAGTTGGTAGCTCTT
GATCCGGCAAACAAACCACCGCTGGTAGCGGTGGTTTTTTTGTTTGCAAGCAGCAGATTACGCGCAGAAA
AAAAGGATCTCAAGAAGATCCTTTGATCTTTTCTACGGGGTCTGACGCTCAGTGGAACGAAAACTCACGT
TAAGGGATTTTGGTCATGAGATTATCAAAAAGGATCTTCACCTAGATCCTTTTAAATTAAAAATGAAGTT
TTAAATCAATCTAAAGTATATATGAGTAAACTTGGTCTGACAGTTACCAATGCTTAATCAGTGAGGCACC
TATCTCAGCGATCTGTCTATTTCGTTCATCCATAGTTGCCTGACTCCCCGTCGTGTAGATAACTACGATA
CGGGAGGGCTTACCATCTGGCCCCAGTGCTGCAATGATACCGCGAGACCCACGCTCACCGGCTCCAGATT
TATCAGCAATAAACCAGCCAGCCGGAAGGGCCGAGCGCAGAAGTGGTCCTGCAACTTTATCCGCCTCCAT
CCAGTCTATTAATTGTTGCCGGGAAGCTAGAGTAAGTAGTTCGCCAGTTAATAGTTTGCGCAACGTTGTT
GCCATTGCTACAGGCATCGTGGTGTCACGCTCGTCGTTTGGTATGGCTTCATTCAGCTCCGGTTCCCAAC
GATCAAGGCGAGTTACATGATCCCCCATGTTGTGCAAAAAAGCGGTTAGCTCCTTCGGTCCTCCGATCGT
TGTCAGAAGTAAGTTGGCCGCAGTGTTATCACTCATGGTTATGGCAGCACTGCATAATTCTCTTACTGTC
ATGCCATCCGTAAGATGCTTTTCTGTGACTGGTGAGTACTCAACCAAGTCATTCTGAGAATAGTGTATGC
GGCGACCGAGTTGCTCTTGCCCGGCGTCAATACGGGATAATACCGCGCCACATAGCAGAACTTTAAAAGT
GCTCATCATTGGAAAACGTTCTTCGGGGCGAAAACTCTCAAGGATCTTACCGCTGTTGAGATCCAGTTCG
ATGTAACCCACTCGTGCACCCAACTGATCTTCAGCATCTTTTACTTTCACCAGCGTTTCTGGGTGAGCAA
AAACAGGAAGGCAAAATGCCGCAAAAAAGGGAATAAGGGCGACACGGAAATGTTGAATACTCATACTCTT
CCTTTTTCAATATTATTGAAGCATTTATCAGGGTTATTGTCTCATGAGCGGATACATATTTGAATGTATT
TAGAAAAATAAACAAATAGGGGTTCCGCGCACATTTCCCCGAAAAGTGCCACCTGACGTCTAAGAAACCA
TTATTATCATGACATTAACCTATAAAAATAGGCGTATCACGAGGCCCTTTCGTCTCGCGCGTTTCGGTGA
TGACGGTGAAAACCTCTGACACATGCAGCTCCCGGAGACGGTCACAGCTTGTCTGTAAGCGGATGCCGGG
AGCAGACAAGCCCGTCAGGGCGCGTCAGCGGGTGTTGGCGGGTGTCGGGGCTGGCTTAACTATGCGGCAT
CAGAGCAGATTGTACTGAGAGTGCACCATATGCGGTGTGAAATACCGCACAGATGCGTAAGGAGAAAATA
CCGCATCAGGCGCCATTCGCCATTCAGGCTGCGCAACTGTTGGGAAGGGCGATCGGTGCGGGCCTCTTCG
CTATTACGCCAGCTGGCGAAAGGGGGATGTGCTGCAAGGCGATTAAGTTGGGTAACGCCAGGGTTTTCCC
AGTCACGACGTTGTAAAACGACGGCGCAAGGAATGGTGCATGCAAGGAGATGGCGCCCAACAGTCCCCCG
GCCACGGGGCCTGCCACCATACCCACGCCGAAACAAGCGCTCATGAGCCCGAAGTGGCGAGCCCGATCTT
CCCCATCGGTGATGTCGGCGATATAGGCGCCAGCAACCGCACCTGTGGCGCCGGTGATGCCGGCCACGAT
GCGTCCGGCGTAGAGGCGATTAGTCCAATTTGTTAAAGACAGGATATCAGTGGTCCAGGCTCTAGTTTTG
ACTCAACAATATCACCAGCTGAAGCCTATAGAGTACGAGCCATAGATAAAATAAAAGATTTTATTTAGTC
TCCAGAAAAAGGGGGGAA
Features (pLannotate 1.2.2; 19 found; start..end, strand, type, name):
    579..920     +  misc_feature   MESV Ψ: packaging signal of murine embryonic stem cell virus
    987..1403    +  CDS            gag (truncated): truncated Moloney murine leukemia virus (MMLV) gag gene lacking the start codon
   1427..2143    +  CDS            EGFP: EGFP is a basic (constitutively fluorescent) green fluorescent protein published in 1996, derived from Aequorea victoria. It is reported to be a rapidly-maturing weak dimer with moderate acid sensitivity.
   2161..2660    +  promoter       PGK promoter: mouse phosphoglycerate kinase 1 promoter
   2681..3280    +  CDS            PuroR: puromycin N-acetyltransferase; pac from Streptomyces alboniger; confers resistance to puromycin
   3380..3894    +  LTR            3' LTR: 3' long terminal repeat from murine embryonic stem cell virus
   4087..4103    -  protein_bind   lac operator: The lac repressor binds to the lac operator to inhibit transcription in E. coli. This inhibition can be relieved by adding lactose or isopropyl-β-D-thiogalactopyranoside (IPTG). lac repressor encoded by lacI
   4111..4141    -  promoter       lac promoter: promoter for the E. coli lac operon
   4156..4177    -  protein_bind   CAP binding site: CAP binding activates transcription in the presence of cAMP. E. coli catabolite activator protein
   4190..4282    -  CDS            lacI (fragment): lac repressor; lacI; The lac repressor binds to the lac operator to inhibit transcription in E. coli. This inhibition can be relieved by adding lactose or isopropyl-β-D-thiogalactopyranoside (IPTG).
   4465..5053    -  rep_origin     ori: high-copy-number ColE1/pMB1/pBR322/pUC origin of replication
   5224..6084    -  CDS            AmpR: β-lactamase; bla; confers resistance to ampicillin, carbenicillin, and related antibiotics
   6085..6189    -  promoter       AmpR promoter: bla
   6284..6319    +  CDS            rop (fragment): Rop protein, which maintains plasmids at low copy number; rop
   6421..6520    +  misc_feature   bom (fragment): basis of mobility region from pBR322
   6526..6675    -  CDS            lacZα (fragment): LacZα fragment of β-galactosidase; lacZ fragment
   6675..6876    -  CDS            TcR (fragment): tetracycline efflux protein; tet; confers resistance to tetracycline
   6877..6975    +  CDS            env (fragment): murine leukemia virus gPr80 envelope polyprotein precursor; env; proteolytically cleaved into gp70SU and p15TM subunits
   7017..515     +  LTR            5' LTR (across the origin): 5' long terminal repeat from murine embryonic stem cell virus
