[The description below was written by a language model from this plasmid's Addgene catalogue record and pLannotate feature annotations shown in this document.]
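Description:
MSCV-6NBC-GFP-PGK-Puro-Barcode90 is a retroviral transfer vector built on the murine stem cell virus (MSCV) backbone, about 7.0 kb in the depositor's full sequence. It is one member of a series in which each plasmid carries a distinct synthetic six-nucleotide (6N) barcode. In bacteria it is maintained through a high-copy ColE1/pUC-type origin and selected with ampicillin via β-lactamase (AmpR). The remaining backbone annotations (fragments of lacI, lacZα, rop, bom, TcR and env, plus lac promoter/operator elements) are non-functional remnants of earlier cloning vectors.

The proviral region is flanked by 5' and 3' long terminal repeats from murine embryonic stem cell virus. It includes the Ψ packaging signal and a truncated, start-codon-less gag segment, which together promote efficient encapsidation of the genomic RNA when viral proteins are supplied in trans by packaging cells. EGFP lies directly downstream of these elements with no annotated internal promoter, so it is presumably transcribed from the 5' LTR. A mouse PGK promoter then drives puromycin N-acetyltransferase, allowing transduced cells to be tracked by fluorescence and enriched with puromycin. The barcode itself was inserted by restriction cloning between BglII (destroyed) and EcoRI (retained) sites. It is too short to be annotated in the feature table, so its exact position cannot be read from the features. The depositor comments note that the Barcode 90 sequence found in repository quality control differs from the one originally expected.

The stated purpose is to make barcoded cell line variants. Stable integration marks each cell population with a heritable DNA tag, so that differently treated or distinct populations can be pooled and later told apart by sequencing. This fits the associated publication on a multiplexed in vivo small-molecule screening platform.
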