Addgene plasmid #83767: MSCV-6NBC-GFP-PGK-Puro-Barcode90
Purpose: individual 6N barcode to make barcoded cell line variants
Depositing lab: Monte Winslow. Depositing organization: Stanford University. Publication: An in vivo multiplexed small-molecule screening platform. Gruner BM, Schulze CJ, Yang D, Ogasawara D, Dix MM, Rogers ZN, Chuang CH, McFarland CD, Chiou SH, Brown JM, Cravatt BF, Bogyo M, Winslow MM. Nat Methods. 2016 Sep 12. doi: 10.1038/nmeth.3992. PubMed 27617390.
Backbone
  Vector backbone: MSCV
  Vector type: Retroviral
  Selectable markers: Puromycin
Growth in bacteria
  Bacterial resistance: Ampicillin, 100 μg/mL
  Growth temperature: 37°C
  Growth strain: DH5alpha
  Copy number: High Copy
Gene/Insert
  Gene/Insert name: Barcode90
  Species: Synthetic
  Cloning method: Restriction Enzyme; 5′ cloning site BglII (destroyed during cloning); 3′ cloning site EcoRI (not destroyed)
  Sequencing primers: 5′ CCCTTGAACCTCCTCGTTCGACC
Terms and licenses: Academic/Nonprofit Terms; Industry Terms: Not Available to Industry
Depositor comments: Please note, the Barcode 90 sequence found during Addgene quality control is GCGTTA not GGGAAA.
How to cite: MSCV-6NBC-GFP-PGK-Puro-Barcode90 was a gift from Monte Winslow (Addgene plasmid # 83767 ; http://n2t.net/addgene:83767 ; RRID:Addgene_83767)
