>Addgene plasmid #83767 | MSCV-6NBC-GFP-PGK-Puro-Barcode90 | addgene partial sequence | sequence record 165508 | pLXSN5 5'-CCCTTGAACCTCCTCGTTCGACC-3'
CAGCCCTCACTCCTTCTCTAGGCGCCGGAATTAGATCCGCGTTACCACCATGGTGAGCAAGGGCGAGGAG
CTGTTCACCGGGGTGGTGCCCATCCTGGTCGAGCTGGACGGCGACGTAAACGGCCACAAGTTCAGCGTGT
CCGGCGAGGGCGAGGGCGATGCCACCTACGGCAAGCTGACCCTGAAGTTCATCTGCACCACCGGCAAGCT
GCCCGTGCCCTGGCCCACCCTCGTGACCACCCTGACCTACGGCGTGCAGTGCTTCAGCCGCTACCCCGAC
CACATGAAGCAGCACGACTTCTTCAAGTCCGCCATGCCCGAAGGCTACGTCCAGGAGCGCACCATCTTCT
TCAAGGACGACGGCAACTACAAGACCCGCGCCGAGGTGAAGTTCGAGGGCGACACCCTGGTGAACCGCAT
CGAGCTGAAGGGCATCGACTTCAAGGAGGACGGCAACATCCTGGGGCACAAGCTGGAGTACAACTACAAC
AGCCACAACGTCTATATCATGGCCGACAAGCAGAAGAACGGCATCAAGGTGAACTTCAAGATCCGCCACA
ACATCGAGGACGGCAGCGTGCAGCTCGCCGACCACTACCAGCAGAACACCCCCATCGGCGACGGCCCCGT
GCTGCTGCCCGACAACCACTACCTGAGCACCCAGTCCGCCCTGAGCAAAGACCCCAACGAGAAGCGCGAT
CACATGGTCCTGCTGGAGTTCGTGACCGCCGCCGGGATCACTCTCGGCATGGACGAGCTGTACAAGTAGC
GGAGAATTCTACCGGGTAGGGGAGGCGCTTTTCCCAAGGCAGTCTGGAGCATGCGCTTTAG
